>Addgene plasmid #113875 | pUDR418 | depositor full sequence | sequence record 214970 | pUDR418 sequence 5577 bps
CAACTTTCACTTCTACAGCGTTTGACCAAAATCTTTTGAACAGAACATTGTAGGGTGTGAAAAAATGCGC
ACCTTTACCGCTAGCCCAAGAGGGCACTACAAAATCTAGAGTTGTACTTCAAACGTACATGTAATCACCT
TGTATATACTCGAAAGAAAACATCAAGTTTCTGTATAAATATGAGTGAAAGCATAATCATACATTATCTT
TTCAAAGAAGCTCCAGCTTTTGTTCCCTTTAGTGAGGGTATTCACGTAGACGGATAGGTATAGCCAGACA
TCAGCAGCATACTTCGGGAACCGTAGGCTCTAGAGAGAGGCGGTTTGCGTATTGGGCGCTCTTCCGCTTC
CTCGCTCACTGACTCGCTGCGCTCGGTCGTTCGGCTGCGGCGAGCGGTATCAGCTCACTCAAAGGCGGTA
ATACGGTTATCCACAGAATCAGGGGATAACGCAGGAAAGAACATGTGAGCAAAAGGCCAGCAAAAGGCCA
GGAACCGTAAAAAGGCCGCGTTGCTGGCGTTTTTCCATAGGCTCCGCCCCCCTGACGAGCATCACAAAAA
TCGACGCTCAAGTCAGAGGTGGCGAAACCCGACAGGACTATAAAGATACCAGGCGTTTCCCCCTGGAAGC
TCCCTCGTGCGCTCTCCTGTTCCGACCCTGCCGCTTACCGGATACCTGTCCGCCTTTCTCCCTTCGGGAA
GCGTGGCGCTTTCTCATAGCTCACGCTGTAGGTATCTCAGTTCGGTGTAGGTCGTTCGCTCCAAGCTGGG
CTGTGTGCACGAACCCCCCGTTCAGCCCGACCGCTGCGCCTTATCCGGTAACTATCGTCTTGAGTCCAAC
CCGGTAAGACACGACTTATCGCCACTGGCAGCAGCCACTGGTAACAGGATTAGCAGAGCGAGGTATGTAG
GCGGTGCTACAGAGTTCTTGAAGTGGTGGCCTAACTACGGCTACACTAGAAGGACAGTATTTGGTATCTG
CGCTCTGCTGAAGCCAGTTACCTTCGGAAAAAGAGTTGGTAGCTCTTGATCCGGCAAACAAACCACCGCT
GGTAGCGGTGGTTTTTTTGTTTGCAAGCAGCAGATTACGCGCAGAAAAAAAGGATCTCAAGAAGATCCTT
TGATCTTTTCTACGGGGTCTGACGCTCAGTGGAACGAAAACTCACGTTAAGGGATTTTGGTCATGAGATT
ATCAAAAAGGATCTTCACCTAGATCCTTTTAAATTAAAAATGAAGTTTTAAATCAATCTAAAGTATATAT
GAGTAAACTTGGTCTGACAGTTACCAATGCTTAATCAGTGAGGCACCTATCTCAGCGATCTGTCTATTTC
GTTCATCCATAGTTGCCTGACTCCCCGTCGTGTAGATAACTACGATACGGGAGGGCTTACCATCTGGCCC
CAGTGCTGCAATGATACCGCGAGACCCACGCTCACCGGCTCCAGATTTATCAGCAATAAACCAGCCAGCC
GGAAGGGCCGAGCGCAGAAGTGGTCCTGCAACTTTATCCGCCTCCATCCAGTCTATTAATTGTTGCCGGG
AAGCTAGAGTAAGTAGTTCGCCAGTTAATAGTTTGCGCAACGTTGTTGCCATTGCTACAGGCATCGTGGT
GTCACGCTCGTCGTTTGGTATGGCTTCATTCAGCTCCGGTTCCCAACGATCAAGGCGAGTTACATGATCC
CCCATGTTGTGCAAAAAAGCGGTTAGCTCCTTCGGTCCTCCGATCGTTGTCAGAAGTAAGTTGGCCGCAG
TGTTATCACTCATGGTTATGGCAGCACTGCATAATTCTCTTACTGTCATGCCATCCGTAAGATGCTTTTC
TGTGACTGGTGAGTACTCAACCAAGTCATTCTGAGAATAGTGTATGCGGCGACCGAGTTGCTCTTGCCCG
GCGTCAATACGGGATAATACCGCGCCACATAGCAGAACTTTAAAAGTGCTCATCATTGGAAAACGTTCTT
CGGGGCGAAAACTCTCAAGGATCTTACCGCTGTTGAGATCCAGTTCGATGTAACCCACTCGTGCACCCAA
CTGATCTTCAGCATCTTTTACTTTCACCAGCGTTTCTGGGTGAGCAAAAACAGGAAGGCAAAATGCCGCA
AAAAAGGGAATAAGGGCGACACGGAAATGTTGAATACTCATACTCTTCCTTTTTCAATATTATTGAAGCA
TTTATCAGGGTTATTGTCTCATGAGCGGATACATATTTGAATGTATTTAGAAAAATAAACAAATAGGGGT
TCCGCGCACTCGAGACTATATGTGAAGGCATGGCTATGGCACGGCAGACATTCCGCCAGATCATCAATAG
GCACGCGGCCGCCCTGATGCGGTATTTTCTCCTTACGCATCTGTGCGGTATTTCACACCGCATAGGGTAA
TAACTGATATAATTAAATTGAAGCTCTAATTTGTGAGTTTAGTATACATGCATTTACTTATAATACAGTT
TTTTAGTTTTGCTGGCCGCATCTTCTCAAATATGCTTCCCAGCCTGCTTTTCTGTAACGTTCACCCTCTA
CCTTAGCATCCCTTCCCTTTGCAAATAGTCCTCTTCCAACAATAATAATGTCAGATCCTGTAGAGACCAC
ATCATCCACGGTTCTATACTGTTGACCCAATGCGTCTCCCTTGTCATCTAAACCCACACCGGGTGTCATA
ATCAACCAATCGTAACCTTCATCTCTTCCACCCATGTCTCTTTGAGCAATAAAGCCGATAACAAAATCTT
TGTCGCTCTTCGCAATGTCAACAGTACCCTTAGTATATTCTCCAGTAGATAGGGAGCCCTTGCATGACAA
TTCTGCTAACATCAAAAGGCCTCTAGGTTCCTTTGTTACTTCTTCTGCCGCCTGCTTCAAACCGCTAACA
ATACCTGGGCCCACCACACCGTGTGCATTCGTAATGTCTGCCCATTCTGCTATTCTGTATACACCCGCAG
AGTACTGCAATTTGACTGTATTACCAATGTCAGCAAATTTTCTGTCTTCGAAGAGTAAAAAATTGTACTT
GGCGGATAATGCCTTTAGCGGCTTAACTGTGCCCTCCATGGAAAAATCAGTCAAGATATCCACATGTGTT
TTTAGTAAACAAATTTTGGGACCTAATGCTTCAACTAACTCCAGTAATTCCTTGGTGGTACGAACATCCA
ATGAAGCACACAAGTTTGTTTGCTTTTCGTGCATGATATTAAATAGCTTGGCAGCAACAGGACTAGGATG
AGTAGCAGCACGTTCCTTATATGTAGCTTTCGACATGATTTATCTTCGTTTCCTGCAGGTTTTTGTTCTG
TGCAGTTGGGTTAAGAATACTGGGCAATTTCATGTTTCTTCAACACTACATATGCGTATATATACCAATC
TAAGTCTGTGCTCCTTCCTTCGTTCTTCCTTCTGTTCGGAGATTACCGAATCAAAAAAATTTCAAAGAAA
CCGAAATCAAAAAAAAGAATAAAAAAAAAATGATGAATTGAATTGAAAAGCTGTGGTATGGTGCACTCTC
AGTACAATCTGCTCTGATGCCGCATAGTTAAGCCAGCCCCGACACCCGCCAACACCCGCTGACGCGCCCT
GACGGGCTTGTCTGCTCCCGGCATCCGCTTACAGACAAGCTGTGACCGTCTCCGGGAGCTGCATGTGTCA
GAGGTTTTCACCGTCATCACCGAAACGCGCGACAGCTGCACCTTTCGAGAGGACGATGCCCGTGTCTAAA
TGATTCGACCAGCCTAAGAATGTTCAACCCCTCACTAAAGGGAACAAAAGCTGGAGCTTCTTTGAAAAGA
TAATGTATGATTATGCTTTCACTCATATTTATACAGAAACTTGATGTTTTCTTTCGAGTATATACAAGGT
GATTACATGTACGTTTGAAGTACAACTCTAGATTTTGTAGTGCCCTCTTGGGCTAGCGGTAAAGGTGCGC
ATTTTTTCACACCCTACAATGTTCTGTTCAAAAGATTTTGGTCAAACGCTGTAGAAGTGAAAGTTGGTGC
GCATGTTTCGGCGTTCGAAACTTCTCCGCAGTGAAAGATAAATGATCATGTTCACCCCAATATTTATGTT
TTAGAGCTAGAAATAGCAAGTTAAAATAAGGCTAGTCCGTTATCAACTTGAAAAAGTGGCACCGAGTCGG
TGGTGCTTTTTTTGTTTTTTATGTCTTCGAGTCATGTAATTAGTTATGTCACGCTTACGTTCACGCCCTC
CACGCATTTAAGCATAAACACGCACTATGCCGTTCTTCTCATGTATATATATATACAGGCAACACGCAGA
TATAGGTGCGACGTGAACAGTGAGCTGTATGTGCGCAGCTCGCGTTGCATTTTCGGAAGCGCTCGTTTTC
GGAAACGCTTTGAAGTTCCTATTCCGAAGTTCCTATTCTGTAGAAAGTATAGGAACTTCAGAGCGCTTTT
GAAAACCAAAAGCGCTCTGAAGACGCACTTTCAAAAAACCAAAAACGCACCGGACTGTAACGAGCTACTA
AAATATTGCGAATACCGCTTCCACAAACATTGCTCAAAAGTATCTCTTTGCTATATATCTCTGTGCTATA
TCCCTATATAACCTACCCATCCACCTTTCGCTCCTTGAACTTGCATCTAAACTCGACCTCTACATTTTTT
ATGTTTATCTCTAGTATTACTCTTTAGACAAAAAAATTGTAGTAAGAACTATTCATAGAGTGAATCGAAA
ACAATACGAAAATGTAAACATTTCCTATACGTAGTATATAGAGACAAAATAGAAGAAACCGTTCATAATT
TTCTGACCAATGAAGAATCATCAACGCTATCACTTTCTGTTCACAAAGTATGCGCAATCCACATCGGTAT
AGAATATAATCGGGGATGCCTTTATCTTGAAAAAATGCACCCGCAGCTTCGCTAGTAATCAGTAAACGCG
GGAAGTGGAGTCAGGCTTTTTTTATGGAAGAGAAAATAGACACCAAAGTAGCCTTCTTCTAACCTTAACG
GACCTACAGTGCAAAAAGTTATCAAGAGACTGCATTATAGAGCGCACAAAGGAGAAAAAAAGTAATCTAA
GATGCTTTGTTAGAAAAATAGCGCTCTCGGGATGCATTTTTGTAGAACAAAAAAGAAGTATAGATTCTTT
GTTGGTAAAATAGCGCTCTCGCGTTGCATTTCTGTTCTGTAAAAATGCAGCTCAGATTCTTTGTTTGAAA
AATTAGCGCTCTCGCGTTGCATTTTTGTTTTACAAAAATGAAGCACAGATTCTTCGTTGGTAAAATAGCG
CTTTCGCGTTGCATTTCTGTTCTGTAAAAATGCAGCTCAGATTCTTTGTTTGAAAAATTAGCGCTCTCGC
GTTGCATTTTTGTTCTACAAAATGAAGCACAGATGCTTCGTTGGAGGGCGTGAACGTAAGCGTGACATAA
CTAATTACATGACTCGAAGACATAAAAAACAAAAAAAGCACCACCGACTCGGTGCCACTTTTTCAAGTTG
ATAACGGACTAGCCTTATTTTAACTTGCTATTTCTAGCTCTAAAACATAAATATTGGGGTGAACATGATC
ATTTATCTTTCACTGCGGAGAAGTTTCGAACGCCGAAACATGCGCAC
Features (pLannotate 1.2.2; 17 found; start..end, strand, type, name):
    522..1110    -  rep_origin     ori: high-copy-number ColE1/pMB1/pBR322/pUC origin of replication
   1281..2141    -  CDS            AmpR: β-lactamase; bla; confers resistance to ampicillin, carbenicillin, and related antibiotics
   2142..2246    -  promoter       AmpR promoter: bla
   2323..2374    -  misc_feature   bom (fragment): basis of mobility region from pBR322
   2453..3256    -  CDS            URA3: orotidine-5'-phosphate decarboxylase, required for uracil biosynthesis; S. cerevisiae URA3; yeast auxotrophic marker, counterselectable with 5-fluoroorotic acid (5-FOA)
   3257..3472    -  promoter       URA3 promoter: S. cerevisiae URA3
   3487..3536    -  misc_feature   bom (fragment): basis of mobility region from pBR322
   3638..3672    -  CDS            rop (fragment): Rop protein, which maintains plasmids at low copy number; rop
   3769..4037    +  promoter       SNR52 promoter: promoter for the S. cerevisiae small nucleolar RNA gene SNR52
   4058..4132    +  misc_RNA       gRNA scaffold: guide RNA scaffold for the Streptococcus pyogenes CRISPR/Cas9 system
   4137..4156    +  terminator     SUP4 terminator: transcription terminator for the S. cerevisiae SUP4 tRNA gene
   4162..4201    +  terminator     CYC1 terminator (fragment): S. cerevisiae CYC1; transcription terminator for CYC1
   4202..5362    +  rep_origin     2μ ori: yeast 2μ plasmid origin of replication
   5363..5402    -  terminator     CYC1 terminator (fragment): S. cerevisiae CYC1; transcription terminator for CYC1
   5408..5427    -  terminator     SUP4 terminator: transcription terminator for the S. cerevisiae SUP4 tRNA gene
   5432..5506    -  misc_RNA       gRNA scaffold: guide RNA scaffold for the Streptococcus pyogenes CRISPR/Cas9 system
   5527..218     -  promoter       SNR52 promoter (across the origin): promoter for the S. cerevisiae small nucleolar RNA gene SNR52
