>Addgene plasmid #113875 | pUDR418 | addgene full sequence | sequence record 220880 | Addgene NGS Result
CAACTTTCACTTCTACAGCGTTTGACCAAAATCTTTTGAACAGAACATTGTAGGGTGTGAAAAAATGCGC
ACCTTTACCGCTAGCCCAAGAGGGCACTACAAAATCTAGAGTTGTACTTCAAACGTACATGTAATCACCT
TGTATATACTCGAAAGAAAACATCAAGTTTCTGTATAAATATGAGTGAAAGCATAATCATACATTATCTT
TTCAAAGAAGCTCCAGCTTTTGTTCCCTTTAGTGAGGGTATTCACGTAGACGGATAGGTATAGCCAGACA
TCAGCAGCATACTTCGGGAACCGTAGGCTCTAGAGAGAGGCGGTTTGCGTATTGGGCGCTCTTCCGCTTC
CTCGCTCACTGACTCGCTGCGCTCGGTCGTTCGGCTGCGGCGAGCGGTATCAGCTCACTCAAAGGCGGTA
ATACGGTTATCCACAGAATCAGGGGATAACGCAGGAAAGAACATGTGAGCAAAAGGCCAGCAAAAGGCCA
GGAACCGTAAAAAGGCCGCGTTGCTGGCGTTTTTCCATAGGCTCCGCCCCCCTGACGAGCATCACAAAAA
TCGACGCTCAAGTCAGAGGTGGCGAAACCCGACAGGACTATAAAGATACCAGGCGTTTCCCCCTGGAAGC
TCCCTCGTGCGCTCTCCTGTTCCGACCCTGCCGCTTACCGGATACCTGTCCGCCTTTCTCCCTTCGGGAA
GCGTGGCGCTTTCTCATAGCTCACGCTGTAGGTATCTCAGTTCGGTGTAGGTCGTTCGCTCCAAGCTGGG
CTGTGTGCACGAACCCCCCGTTCAGCCCGACCGCTGCGCCTTATCCGGTAACTATCGTCTTGAGTCCAAC
CCGGTAAGACACGACTTATCGCCACTGGCAGCAGCCACTGGTAACAGGATTAGCAGAGCGAGGTATGTAG
GCGGTGCTACAGAGTTCTTGAAGTGGTGGCCTAACTACGGCTACACTAGAAGGACAGTATTTGGTATCTG
CGCTCTGCTGAAGCCAGTTACCTTCGGAAAAAGAGTTGGTAGCTCTTGATCCGGCAAACAAACCACCGCT
GGTAGCGGTGGTTTTTTTGTTTGCAAGCAGCAGATTACGCGCAGAAAAAAAGGATCTCAAGAAGATCCTT
TGATCTTTTCTACGGGGTCTGACGCTCAGTGGAACGAAAACTCACGTTAAGGGATTTTGGTCATGAGATT
ATCAAAAAGGATCTTCACCTAGATCCTTTTAAATTAAAAATGAAGTTTTAAATCAATCTAAAGTATATAT
GAGTAAACTTGGTCTGACAGTTACCAATGCTTAATCAGTGAGGCACCTATCTCAGCGATCTGTCTATTTC
GTTCATCCATAGTTGCCTGACTCCCCGTCGTGTAGATAACTACGATACGGGAGGGCTTACCATCTGGCCC
CAGTGCTGCAATGATACCGCGAGACCCACGCTCACCGGCTCCAGATTTATCAGCAATAAACCAGCCAGCC
GGAAGGGCCGAGCGCAGAAGTGGTCCTGCAACTTTATCCGCCTCCATCCAGTCTATTAATTGTTGCCGGG
AAGCTAGAGTAAGTAGTTCGCCAGTTAATAGTTTGCGCAACGTTGTTGCCATTGCTACAGGCATCGTGGT
GTCACGCTCGTCGTTTGGTATGGCTTCATTCAGCTCCGGTTCCCAACGATCAAGGCGAGTTACATGATCC
CCCATGTTGTGCAAAAAAGCGGTTAGCTCCTTCGGTCCTCCGATCGTTGTCAGAAGTAAGTTGGCCGCAG
TGTTATCACTCATGGTTATGGCAGCACTGCATAATTCTCTTACTGTCATGCCATCCGTAAGATGCTTTTC
TGTGACTGGTGAGTACTCAACCAAGTCATTCTGAGAATAGTGTATGCGGCGACCGAGTTGCTCTTGCCCG
GCGTCAATACGGGATAATACCGCGCCACATAGCAGAACTTTAAAAGTGCTCATCATTGGAAAACGTTCTT
CGGGGCGAAAACTCTCAAGGATCTTACCGCTGTTGAGATCCAGTTCGATGTAACCCACTCGTGCACCCAA
CTGATCTTCAGCATCTTTTACTTTCACCAGCGTTTCTGGGTGAGCAAAAACAGGAAGGCAAAATGCCGCA
AAAAAGGGAATAAGGGCGACACGGAAATGTTGAATACTCATACTCTTCCTTTTTCAATATTATTGAAGCA
TTTATCAGGGTTATTGTCTCATGAGCGGATACATATTTGAATGTATTTAGAAAAATAAACAAATAGGGGT
TCCGCGCACTCGAGACTATATGTGAAGGCATGGCTATGGCACGGCAGACATTCCGCCAGATCATCAATAG
GCACGCGGCCGCCCTGATGCGGTATTTTCTCCTTACGCATCTGTGCGGTATTTCACACCGCATAGGGTAA
TAACTGATATAATTAAATTGAAGCTCTAATTTGTGAGTTTAGTATACATGCATTTACTTATAATACAGTT
TTTTAGTTTTGCTGGCCGCATCTTCTCAAATATGCTTCCCAGCCTGCTTTTCTGTAACGTTCACCCTCTA
CCTTAGCATCCCTTCCCTTTGCAAATAGTCCTCTTCCAACAATAATAATGTCAGATCCTGTAGAGACCAC
ATCATCCACGGTTCTATACTGTTGACCCAATGCGTCTCCCTTGTCATCTAAACCCACACCGGGTGTCATA
ATCAACCAATCGTAACCTTCATCTCTTCCACCCATGTCTCTTTGAGCAATAAAGCCGATAACAAAATCTT
TGTCGCTCTTCGCAATGTCAACAGTACCCTTAGTATATTCTCCAGTAGATAGGGAGCCCTTGCATGACAA
TTCTGCTAACATCAAAAGGCCTCTAGGTTCCTTTGTTACTTCTTCTGCCGCCTGCTTCAAACCGCTAACA
ATACCTGGGCCCACCACACCGTGTGCATTCGTAATGTCTGCCCATTCTGCTATTCTGTATACACCCGCAG
AGTACTGCAATTTGACTGTATTACCAATGTCAGCAAATTTTCTGTCTTCGAAGAGTAAAAAATTGTACTT
GGCGGATAATGCCTTTAGCGGCTTAACTGTGCCCTCCATGGAAAAATCAGTCAAGATATCCACATGTGTT
TTTAGTAAACAAATTTTGGGACCTAATGCTTCAACTAACTCCAGTAATTCCTTGGTGGTACGAACATCCA
ATGAAGCACACAAGTTTGTTTGCTTTTCGTGCATGATATTAAATAGCTTGGCAGCAACAGGACTAGGATG
AGTAGCAGCACGTTCCTTATATGTAGCTTTCGACATGATTTATCTTCGTTTCCTGCAGGTTTTTGTTCTG
TGCAGTTGGGTTAAGAATACTGGGCAATTTCATGTTTCTTCAACACTACATATGCGTATATATACCAATC
TAAGTCTGTGCTCCTTCCTTCGTTCTTCCTTCTGTTCGGAGATTACCGAATCAAAAAAATTTCAAAGAAA
CCGAAATCAAAAAAAAGAATAAAAAAAAAATGATGAATTGAATTGAAAAGCTGTGGTATGGTGCACTCTC
AGTACAATCTGCTCTGATGCCGCATAGTTAAGCCAGCCCCGACACCCGCCAACACCCGCTGACGCGCCCT
GACGGGCTTGTCTGCTCCCGGCATCCGCTTACAGACAAGCTGTGACCGTCTCCGGGAGCTGCATGTGTCA
GAGGTTTTCACCGTCATCACCGAAACGCGCGACAGCTGCACCTTTCGAGAGGACGATGCCCGTGTCTAAA
TGATTCGACCAGCCTAAGAATGTTCAACCCCTCACTAAAGGGAACAAAAGCTGGAGCTTCTTTGAAAAGA
TAATGTATGATTATGCTTTCACTCATATTTATACAGAAACTTGATGTTTTCTTTCGAGTATATACAAGGT
GATTACATGTACGTTTGAAGTACAACTCTAGATTTTGTAGTGCCCTCTTGGGCTAGCGGTAAAGGTGCGC
ATTTTTTCACACCCTACAATGTTCTGTTCAAAAGATTTTGGTCAAACGCTGTAGAAGTGAAAGTTGGTGC
GCATGTTTCGGCGTTCGAAACTTCTCCGCAGTGAAAGATAAATGATCATGTTCACCCCAATATTTATGTT
TTAGAGCTAGAAATAGCAAGTTAAAATAAGGCTAGTCCGTTATCAACTTGAAAAAGTGGCACCGAGTCGG
TGGTGCTTTTTTTGTTTTTTATGTCTTCGAGTCATGTAATTAGTTATGTCACGCTTACGTTCACGCCCTC
CACGCATTTAAGCATAAACACGCACTATGCCGTTCTTCTCATGTATATATATATACAGGCAACACGCAGA
TATAGGTGCGACGTGAACAGTGAGCTGTATGTGCGCAGCTCGCGTTGCATTTTCGGAAGCGCTCGTTTTC
GGAAACGCTTTGAAGTTCCTATTCCGAAGTTCCTATTCTGTAGAAAGTATAGGAACCTCAGAGCGCTTTT
GAAAACCAAAAGCGCTCTGAAGACGCACTTTCAAAAAACCAAAAACGCACCGGACTGTAACGAGCTACTA
AAATATTGCGAATACCGCTTCCACAAACATTGCTCAAAAGTATCTCTTTGCCATATATCTCTGTGCTATA
TCCCTATATAACCTACCCATCCACCTTTCGCTCCTTGAACTTGCATCTAAACTCGACCTCTACATTTTTA
TGTTTATCTCTAGTATTACTCTTTAGACAAAAAAATTGTAGTAAGGACTATTCATAGAGTGAATCGAAAA
CAATACGAAAATGTAAACATTTCCTATACGTAGTATATAGAGACAAAATAGAAGAAACCGTTCATAATTT
TCTGACCAATGAAGAATCATCAACGCTATCACTTTCTGTTCACAAAGTATGCGCAATCCACATCGGTATA
GAATATAATCGGGGATGCCTTTATCTTGAAAAAATGCACCCGCAGCTTCGCTAGTAATCAGTAAACGCGG
GAAGTGGAGTCAGGCTTTTTTTATGGAAGAGAAAATAGACACCAAAGTAGCCTTCTTCTAACCTTAACGG
ACCTACAGTGCAAAAAGTTATCAAGAGACTGCATTATAGAGCGCACAAAGGAGAGAAAAAGTAATCTAAG
ATGCTTTGTTAGAAAAATAGCGCTCTCGGGATGCATTTTTGTAGAACAAAAAAGAAGTATAGATTCTTTG
TTGGTAAAATAGCGCTCTCGCGTTGCATTTCTGTTCTGTAAAAATGCAGCTCAGATTCTTTGTTTGAAAA
ATTAGCGCTCTCGCGTTGCATTTTTGTTTTACAAAAATGAAGCACAGATTCTTCGTTGGTAAAATAGCGC
TTTCGCGTTGCATTTCTGTTCTGTAAAAATGCAGCTCAGATTCTTTGTTTGAAAAATTAGCGCTCTCGCG
TTGCATTTTTGTTCTACAAAATGAAGCACAGATGCTTCGTTGGAGGGCGTGAACGTAAGCGTGACATAAC
TAATTACATGACTCGAAGACATAAAAAACAAAAAAAGCACCACCGACTCGGTGCCACTTTTTCAAGTTGA
TAACGGACTAGCCTTATTTTAACTTGCTATTTCTAGCTCTAAAACATAAATATTGGGGTGAACATGATCA
TTTATCTTTCACTGCGGAGAAGTTTCGAACGCCGAAACATGCGCAC
Features (pLannotate 1.2.2; 17 found; start..end, strand, type, name):
    522..1110    -  rep_origin     ori: high-copy-number ColE1/pMB1/pBR322/pUC origin of replication
   1281..2141    -  CDS            AmpR: β-lactamase; bla; confers resistance to ampicillin, carbenicillin, and related antibiotics
   2142..2246    -  promoter       AmpR promoter: bla
   2323..2374    -  misc_feature   bom (fragment): basis of mobility region from pBR322
   2453..3256    -  CDS            URA3: orotidine-5'-phosphate decarboxylase, required for uracil biosynthesis; S. cerevisiae URA3; yeast auxotrophic marker, counterselectable with 5-fluoroorotic acid (5-FOA)
   3257..3472    -  promoter       URA3 promoter: S. cerevisiae URA3
   3487..3536    -  misc_feature   bom (fragment): basis of mobility region from pBR322
   3638..3672    -  CDS            rop (fragment): Rop protein, which maintains plasmids at low copy number; rop
   3769..4037    +  promoter       SNR52 promoter: promoter for the S. cerevisiae small nucleolar RNA gene SNR52
   4058..4132    +  misc_RNA       gRNA scaffold: guide RNA scaffold for the Streptococcus pyogenes CRISPR/Cas9 system
   4137..4156    +  terminator     SUP4 terminator: transcription terminator for the S. cerevisiae SUP4 tRNA gene
   4162..4201    +  terminator     CYC1 terminator (fragment): S. cerevisiae CYC1; transcription terminator for CYC1
   4202..5361    +  rep_origin     2μ ori: yeast 2μ plasmid origin of replication
   5362..5401    -  terminator     CYC1 terminator (fragment): S. cerevisiae CYC1; transcription terminator for CYC1
   5407..5426    -  terminator     SUP4 terminator: transcription terminator for the S. cerevisiae SUP4 tRNA gene
   5431..5505    -  misc_RNA       gRNA scaffold: guide RNA scaffold for the Streptococcus pyogenes CRISPR/Cas9 system
   5526..218     -  promoter       SNR52 promoter (across the origin): promoter for the S. cerevisiae small nucleolar RNA gene SNR52
