[The description below was written by a language model from this plasmid's Addgene catalogue record and pLannotate feature annotations shown in this document.]
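Description:
pUDR418 is a yeast CRISPR guide RNA expression plasmid of about 5.6 kb, built on the pROS10 backbone, which itself descends from the p426-SNR52p-gRNA series. It is an E. coli–S. cerevisiae shuttle vector. A high-copy ColE1/pUC-type origin and the β-lactamase gene (ampicillin resistance) support propagation in bacteria. The 2μ origin provides multicopy episomal maintenance in yeast, and URA3 under its own promoter serves as the auxotrophic marker. Because URA3 is counterselectable with 5-fluoroorotic acid, the plasmid can in principle be cured from cells after editing.

The payload consists of two guide RNA cassettes arranged in opposite orientations on either side of the 2μ origin. In each cassette, the RNA polymerase III SNR52 promoter drives a spacer fused to the Streptococcus pyogenes Cas9 gRNA scaffold, followed by the SUP4 terminator and a short CYC1 terminator fragment. In the parental pROS10 both cassettes carried a CAN1-targeting spacer. Here both were replaced with the same spacer (sgRNA11) directed against the S. cerevisiae STL1 gene, so the plasmid delivers a doubled dose of a single guide rather than two different targets. No Cas9 coding sequence is annotated, so the nuclease must be supplied separately, for example by a host strain that expresses SpCas9.

The plasmid belongs to a toolkit for rapid Cas9-assisted construction of hexose-transport-deficient S. cerevisiae strains, in which it programs cleavage at the STL1 locus. The depositor and sequencing-derived records show identical feature layouts and differ in length by a single nucleotide, which falls within the 2μ origin region.
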