Addgene plasmid #113875: pUDR418
Purpose: expression of double Cas9 programming sgRNA11 targetting STL1
Depositing lab: Jean-Marc Daran & Jack Pronk. Depositing organization: Delft University of Technology. Publication: A toolkit for rapid CRISPR-SpCas9 assisted construction of hexose-transport-deficient Saccharomyces cerevisiae strains. Wijsman M, Swiat MA, Marques WL, Hettinga JK, van den Broek M, Torre Cortes P, Mans R, Pronk JT, Daran JM, Daran-Lapujade P. FEMS Yeast Res. 2019 Jan 1;19(1). pii: 5114578. doi: 10.1093/femsyr/foy107. PubMed 30285096.
Backbone
  Vector backbone: pROS10 (#107924)
  Backbone manufacturer: Mans et al FEMS Yeast Res. 2015 Mar;15(2). pii: fov004
  Backbone size w/o insert (bp): 5577
  Total vector size (bp): 5577
  Modifications to backbone: Reeplacement of a double CAN1 sgRNA target with a double STL1 sgRNA target.
  Vector type: Yeast Expression, CRISPR
  Selectable markers: URA3
Growth in bacteria
  Bacterial resistance: Ampicillin, 100 μg/mL
  Growth temperature: 37°C
  Growth strain: DH5alpha
  Copy number: High Copy
Gene/Insert
  Gene/Insert name: doble sgRNA11-STL1
  gRNA/shRNA sequence: ATGTTCACCCCAATATTTAT
  Species: S. cerevisiae (budding yeast)
Resource information
  A portion of this plasmid was derived from a plasmid made by: The backbone of the pMEL and pROS series was derived from p426-SNR52p-gRNA.CAN1.Y-SUP4t (Addgene # 43803).
Terms and licenses: Academic/Nonprofit Terms; Industry Terms: Not Available to Industry
How to cite: pUDR418 was a gift from Jean-Marc Daran & Jack Pronk (Addgene plasmid # 113875 ; http://n2t.net/addgene:113875 ; RRID:Addgene_113875)
